Addgene plasmid #184779: FLT3-ITD-MSCV-IRES-GFP
Purpose: Expresses FLT3-ITD (internal tandem duplication) constitutively active mutant in mammalian cells
Depositing lab: Timothy Ley. Depositing organization: Washington University in Saint Louis.
Backbone
  Vector backbone: MSCV-IRES-GFP
  Backbone size w/o insert (bp): 6559
  Total vector size (bp): 9562
  Vector type: Mammalian Expression, Retroviral
Growth in bacteria
  Bacterial resistance: Ampicillin, 100 μg/mL
  Growth temperature: 37°C
  Growth strain: NEB Stable
  Copy number: High Copy
Gene/Insert
  Gene/Insert name: FLT3 (alt names: CD135; FLK2)
  Species: H. sapiens (human)
  Insert size (bp): 3003
  Mutation: Activating internal tandem duplication (ITD) added (TCAGAGAATATGAATATGATC)
  Entrez Gene: FLT3 (a.k.a. CD135, FLK-2, FLK2, STK1)
  Promoter: MSCV
  Cloning method: Unknown
  Sequencing primers: 5′ CCCTTGAACCTCCTCGTTCGACC; 3′ GCATTCCTTTGGCGAGAG
Terms and licenses: Academic/Nonprofit Terms; Industry Terms: Not Available to Industry
How to cite: FLT3-ITD-MSCV-IRES-GFP was a gift from Timothy Ley (Addgene plasmid # 184779 ; http://n2t.net/addgene:184779 ; RRID:Addgene_184779)
