[The description below was written by a language model from this plasmid's Addgene catalogue record and pLannotate feature annotations shown in this document.]
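Description:
FLT3-ITD-MSCV-IRES-GFP is a 9.6 kb gammaretroviral expression plasmid built on the MSCV-IRES-GFP backbone, designed to deliver a constitutively active form of the human receptor tyrosine kinase FLT3 (CD135/FLK2) into mammalian cells. It is maintained in E. coli through a high-copy ColE1/pUC-type origin and an ampicillin resistance gene (β-lactamase with its own promoter). The annotation also picks up short remnants of rop, bom, lacZα, TcR, lacI and lac promoter/operator sequences, which are leftover backbone fragments rather than functional parts.

The retroviral cassette is bounded by 5' and 3' long terminal repeats of murine embryonic stem cell virus. The 5' LTR serves as the promoter, and it is followed by the MESV Ψ packaging signal and a truncated, start-codon-less gag segment, which together allow the transcript to be encapsidated when the viral proteins are supplied in trans by a packaging system. Downstream lies the roughly 3 kb human FLT3 coding sequence carrying an added internal tandem duplication (ITD), an activating mutation. The insert is flanked by attB1 and attB2 sites, suggesting it was introduced by Gateway recombination, although the record lists the cloning method as unknown. An EMCV IRES then drives translation of EGFP from the same LTR-driven bicistronic transcript, so green fluorescence marks cells that have been transduced and express FLT3-ITD.

The construct is suited to producing retrovirus for stable transduction, or to direct transfection, when studying the effects of constitutive FLT3 signalling, with GFP allowing transduced cells to be tracked or sorted. The record does not specify particular target cell types or applications.
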