Features (pLannotate 1.2.2; 22 found; start..end, strand, type, name):
      1..105     -  promoter       AmpR promoter: bla
    200..235     +  CDS            rop (fragment): Rop protein, which maintains plasmids at low copy number; rop
    337..436     +  misc_feature   bom (fragment): basis of mobility region from pBR322
    442..591     -  CDS            lacZα (fragment): LacZα fragment of β-galactosidase; lacZ fragment
    591..792     -  CDS            TcR (fragment): tetracycline efflux protein; tet; confers resistance to tetracycline
    793..891     +  CDS            env (fragment): murine leukemia virus gPr80 envelope polyprotein precursor; env; proteolytically cleaved into gp70SU and p15TM subunits
    933..1449    +  LTR            5' LTR: 5' long terminal repeat from murine embryonic stem cell virus
   1513..1854    +  misc_feature   MESV Ψ: packaging signal of murine embryonic stem cell virus
   1921..2337    +  CDS            gag (truncated): truncated Moloney murine leukemia virus (MMLV) gag gene lacking the start codon
   2363..2387    +  protein_bind   attB1: mutant version of attB; recombination site for the Gateway® BP reaction BP Clonase™
   2418..5417    +  CDS            FLT3: FLT3_HUMAN - Also known as CD135, FLK2, STK1. Experimental evidence at protein level: Swiss-Prot protein existence level 1. Tyrosine-protein kinase that acts as cell-surface receptor for the cytokine FLT3LG and regulates differentiation, proliferation and survival of hematopoietic progenitor cells and of dendritic cells. Promotes phosphorylation of SHC1 and AKT1, and activation of the downstream effector MTOR. Promotes activation of RAS signaling and phosphorylation of downstream kinases, including MAPK1/ERK2 and/or MAPK3/ERK1. Promotes phosphorylation of FES, FER, PTPN6/SHP, PTPN11/SHP-2, PLC
   5451..5475    -  protein_bind   attB2: mutant version of attB; recombination site for the Gateway® BP reaction BP Clonase™
   5592..6054    +  misc_feature   IRES: internal ribosome entry site (IRES) of the encephalomyocarditis virus (EMCV)
   6068..6787    +  CDS            EGFP: the original enhanced GFP (Yang et al., 1996) mammalian codon-optimized
   6804..6830    +  misc_feature   MCS (fragment): pBluescript multiple cloning site
   6889..7403    +  LTR            3' LTR: 3' long terminal repeat from murine embryonic stem cell virus
   7565..7581    -  protein_bind   lac operator: The lac repressor binds to the lac operator to inhibit transcription in E. coli. This inhibition can be relieved by adding lactose or isopropyl-β-D-thiogalactopyranoside (IPTG). lac repressor encoded by lacI
   7589..7619    -  promoter       lac promoter: promoter for the E. coli lac operon
   7634..7655    -  protein_bind   CAP binding site: CAP binding activates transcription in the presence of cAMP. E. coli catabolite activator protein
   7668..7760    -  CDS            lacI (fragment): lac repressor; lacI; The lac repressor binds to the lac operator to inhibit transcription in E. coli. This inhibition can be relieved by adding lactose or isopropyl-β-D-thiogalactopyranoside (IPTG).
   7943..8531    -  rep_origin     ori: high-copy-number ColE1/pMB1/pBR322/pUC origin of replication
   8702..9562    -  CDS            AmpR: β-lactamase; bla; confers resistance to ampicillin, carbenicillin, and related antibiotics
>Addgene plasmid #184779 | FLT3-ITD-MSCV-IRES-GFP | addgene full sequence | sequence record 364900 | Addgene NGS Result
ACTCTTCCTTTTTCAATATTATTGAAGCATTTATCAGGGTTATTGTCTCATGAGCGGATACATATTTGAA
TGTATTTAGAAAAATAAACAAATAGGGGTTCCGCGCACATTTCCCCGAAAAGTGCCACCTGACGTCTAAG
AAACCATTATTATCATGACATTAACCTATAAAAATAGGCGTATCACGAGGCCCTTTCGTCTCGCGCGTTT
CGGTGATGACGGTGAAAACCTCTGACACATGCAGCTCCCGGAGACGGTCACAGCTTGTCTGTAAGCGGAT
GCCGGGAGCAGACAAGCCCGTCAGGGCGCGTCAGCGGGTGTTGGCGGGTGTCGGGGCTGGCTTAACTATG
CGGCATCAGAGCAGATTGTACTGAGAGTGCACCATATGCGGTGTGAAATACCGCACAGATGCGTAAGGAG
AAAATACCGCATCAGGCGCCATTCGCCATTCAGGCTGCGCAACTGTTGGGAAGGGCGATCGGTGCGGGCC
TCTTCGCTATTACGCCAGCTGGCGAAAGGGGGATGTGCTGCAAGGCGATTAAGTTGGGTAACGCCAGGGT
TTTCCCAGTCACGACGTTGTAAAACGACGGCGCAAGGAATGGTGCATGCAAGGAGATGGCGCCCAACAGT
CCCCCGGCCACGGGGCCTGCCACCATACCCACGCCGAAACAAGCGCTCATGAGCCCGAAGTGGCGAGCCC
GATCTTCCCCATCGGTGATGTCGGCGATATAGGCGCCAGCAACCGCACCTGTGGCGCCGGTGATGCCGGC
CACGATGCGTCCGGCGTAGAGGCGATTAGTCCAATTTGTTAAAGACAGGATATCAGTGGTCCAGGCTCTA
GTTTTGACTCAACAATATCACCAGCTGAAGCCTATAGAGTACGAGCCATAGATAAAATAAAAGATTTTAT
TTAGTCTCCAGAAAAAGGGGGGAATGAAAGACCCCACCTGTAGGTTTGGCAAGCTAGCTTAAGTAACGCC
ATTTTGCAAGGCATGGAAAATACATAACTGAGAATAGAGAAGTTCAGATCAAGGTTAGGAACAGAGAGAC
AGCAGAATATGGGCCAAACAGGATATCTGTGGTAAGCAGTTCCTGCCCCGGCTCAGGGCCAAGAACAGAT
GGTCCCCAGATGCGGTCCCGCCCTCAGCAGTTTCTAGAGAACCATCAGATGTTTCCAGGGTGCCCCAAGG
ACCTGAAATGACCCTGTGCCTTATTTGAACTAACCAATCAGTTCGCTTCTCGCTTCTGTTCGCGCGCTTC
TGCTCCCCGAGCTCAATAAAAGAGCCCACAACCCCTCACTCGGCGCGCCAGTCCTCCGATAGACTGCGTC
GCCCGGGTACCCGTATTCCCAATAAAGCCTCTTGCTGTTTGCATCCGAATCGTGGACTCGCTGATCCTTG
GGAGGGTCTCCTCAGATTGATTGACTGCCCACCTCGGGGGTCTTTCATTTGGAGGTTCCACCGAGATTTG
GAGACCCCTGCCCAGGGACCACCGACCCCCCCGCCGGGAGGTAAGCTGGCCAGCGGTCGTTTCGTGTCTG
TCTCTGTCTTTGTGCGTGTTTGTGCCGGCATCTAATGTTTGCGCCTGCGTCTGTACTAGTTAGCTAACTA
GCTCTGTATCTGGCGGACCCGTGGTGGAACTGACGAGTTCTGAACACCCGGCCGCAACCCTGGGAGACGT
CCCAGGGACTTTGGGGGCCGTTTTTGTGGCCCGACCTGAGGAAGGGAGTCGATGTGGAATCCGACCCCGT
CAGGATATGTGGTTCTGGTAGGAGACGAGAACCTAAAACAGTTCCCGCCTCCGTCTGAATTTTTGCTTTC
GGTTTGGAACCGAAGCCGCGCGTCTTGTCTGCTGCAGCGCTGCAGCATCGTTCTGTGTTGTCTCTGTCTG
ACTGTGTTTCTGTATTTGTCTGAAAATTAGGGCCAGACTGTTACCACTCCCTTAAGTTTGACCTTAGGTC
ACTGGAAAGATGTCGAGCGGATCGCTCACAACCAGTCGGTAGATGTCAAGAAGAGACGTTGGGTTACCTT
CTGCTCTGCAGAATGGCCAACCTTTAACGTCGGATGGCCGCGAGACGGCACCTTTAACCGAGACCTCATC
ACCCAGGTTAAGATCAAGGTCTTTTCACCTGGCCCGCATGGACACCCAGACCAGGTCCCCTACATCGTGA
CCTGGGAAGCCTTGGCTTTTGACCCCCCTCCCTGGGTCAAGCCCTTTGTACACCCTAAGCCTCCGCCTCC
TCTTCCTCCATCCGCCCCGTCTCTCCCCCTTGAACCTCCTCGTTCGACCCCGCCTCGATCCTCCCTTTAT
CCAGCCCTCACTCCTTCTCTAGGCGCCGGAATTAGATCTCTCGAGGTTATCAACAAGTTTGTACAAAAAA
GCAGGCTTTAAAGGAACCAATTCAGTCGACTGGATCCATGCCGGCGTTGGCGCGCGACGGCGGCCAGCTG
CCGCTGCTCGTTGTTTTTTCTGCAATGATATTTGGGACTATTACAAATCAAGATCTGCCTGTGATCAAGT
GTGTTTTAATCAATCATAAGAACAATGATTCATCAGTGGGGAAGTCATCATCATATCCCATGGTATCAGA
ATCCCCGGAAGACCTCGGGTGTGCGTTGAGACCCCAGAGCTCAGGGACAGTGTACGAAGCTGCCGCTGTG
GAAGTGGATGTATCTGCTTCCATCACACTGCAAGTGCTGGTCGATGCCCCAGGGAACATTTCCTGTCTCT
GGGTCTTTAAGCACAGCTCCCTGAATTGCCAGCCACATTTTGATTTACAAAACAGAGGAGTTGTTTCCAT
GGTCATTTTGAAAATGACAGAAACCCAAGCTGGAGAATACCTACTTTTTATTCAGAGTGAAGCTACCAAT
TACACAATATTGTTTACAGTGAGTATAAGAAATACCCTGCTTTACACATTAAGAAGACCTTACTTTAGAA
AAATGGAAAACCAGGACGCCCTGGTCTGCATATCTGAGAGCGTTCCAGAGCCGATCGTGGAATGGGTGCT
TTGCGATTCACAGGGGGAAAGCTGTAAAGAAGAAAGTCCAGCTGTTGTTAAAAAGGAGGAAAAAGTGCTT
CATGAATTATTTGGGATGGACATAAGGTGCTGTGCCAGAAATGAACTGGGCAGGGAATGCACCAGGCTGT
TCACAATAGATCTAAATCAAACTCCTCAGACCACATTGCCACAATTATTTCTTAAAGTAGGGGAACCCTT
ATGGATAAGGTGCAAAGCTGTTCATGTGAACCATGGATTCGGGCTCACCTGGGAATTAGAAAACAAAGCA
CTCGAGGAGGGCAACTACTTTGAGATGAGTACCTATTCAACAAACAGAACTATGATACGGATTCTGTTTG
CTTTTGTATCATCAGTGGCAAGAAACGACACCGGATACTACACTTGTTCCTCTTCAAAGCATCCCAGTCA
ATCAGCTTTGGTTACCATCGTAGAAAAGGGATTTATAAATGCTACCAATTCAAGTGAAGATTATGAAATT
GACCAATATGAAGAGTTTTGTTTTTCTGTCAGGTTTAAAGCCTACCCACAAATCAGATGTACGTGGACCT
TCTCTCGAAAATCATTTCCTTGTGAGCAAAAGGGTCTTGATAACGGATACAGCATATCCAAGTTTTGCAA
TCATAAGCACCAGCCAGGAGAATATATATTCCATGCAGAAAATGATGATGCCCAATTTACCAAAATGTTC
ACGCTGAATATAAGAAGGAAACCTCAAGTGCTCGCAGAAGCATCGGCAAGTCAGGCGTCCTGTTTCTCGG
ATGGATACCCATTACCATCTTGGACCTGGAAGAAGTGTTCAGACAAGTCTCCCAACTGCACAGAAGAGAT
CACAGAAGGAGTCTGGAATAGAAAGGCTAACAGAAAAGTGTTTGGACAGTGGGTGTCGAGCAGTACTCTA
AACATGAGTGAAGCCATAAAAGGGTTCCTGGTCAAGTGCTGTGCATACAATTCCCTTGGCACATCTTGTG
AGACGATCCTTTTAAACTCTCCAGGCCCCTTCCCTTTCATCCAAGACAACATCTCATTCTATGCAACAAT
TGGTGTTTGTCTCCTCTTCATTGTCGTTTTAACCCTGCTAATTTGTCACAAGTACAAAAAGCAATTTAGG
TATGAAAGCCAGCTACAGATGGTACAGGTGACCGGCTCCTCAGATAATGAGTACTTCTACGTTGATTTCA
GAGAATATGAATATGATCTCAGAGAATATGAATATGATCTCAAATGGGAGTTTCCAAGAGAAAATTTAGA
GTTTGGGAAGGTACTAGGATCAGGTGCTTTTGGAAAAGTGATGAACGCAACAGCTTATGGAATTAGCAAA
ACAGGAGTCTCAATCCAGGTTGCCGTCAAAATGCTGAAAGAAAAAGCAGACAGCTCTGAAAGAGAGGCAC
TCATGTCAGAACTCAAGATGATGACCCAGCTGGGAAGCCACGAGAATATTGTGAACCTGCTGGGGGCGTG
CACACTGTCAGGACCAATTTACTTGATTTTTGAATACTGTTGCTATGGTGATCTTCTCAACTATCTAAGA
AGTAAAAGAGAAAAATTTCACAGGACTTGGACAGAGATTTTCAAGGAACACAATTTCAGTTTTTACCCCA
CTTTCCAATCACATCCAAATTCCAGCATGCCTGGTTCAAGAGAAGTTCAGATACACCCGGACTCGGATCA
AATCTCAGGGCTTCATGGGAATTCATTTCACTCTGAAGATGAAATTGAATATGAAAACCAAAAAAGGCTG
GAAGAAGAGGAGGACTTGAATGTGCTTACATTTGAAGATCTTCTTTGCTTTGCATATCAAGTTGCCAAAG
GAATGGAATTTCTGGAATTTAAGTCGTGTGTTCACAGAGACCTGGCCGCCAGGAACGTGCTTGTCACCCA
CGGGAAAGTGGTGAAGATATGTGACTTTGGATTGGCTCGAGATATCATGAGTGATTCCAACTATGTTGTC
AGGGGCAATGCCCGTCTGCCTGTAAAATGGATGGCCCCCGAAAGCCTGTTTGAAGGCATCTACACCATTA
AGAGTGATGTCTGGTCATATGGAATATTACTGTGGGAAATCTTCTCACTTGGTGTGAATCCTTACCCTGG
CATTCCGGTTGATGCTAACTTCTACAAACTGATTCAAAATGGATTTAAAATGGATCAGCCATTTTATGCT
ACAGAAGAAATATACATTATAATGCAATCCTGCTGGGCTTTTGACTCAAGGAAACGGCCATCCTTCCCTA
ATTTGACTTCGTTTTTAGGATGTCAGCTGGCAGATGCAGAAGAAGCGATGTATCAGAATGTGGATGGCCG
TGTTTCGGAATGTCCTCACACCTACCAAAACAGGCGACCTTTCAGCAGAGAGATGGATTTGGGGCTACTC
TCTCCGCAGGCTCAGGTCGAAGATTCGTAGATCTAGAGCGGCCGCACTCGAGATATCTAGACCCAGCTTT
CTTGTACAAAGTGGTTGATAACGAATTCCGCCCCCCCCCCCTAACGTTACTGGCCGAAGCCGCTTGGAAT
AAGGCCGGTGTGCGTTTGTCTATATGTTATTTTCCACCATATTGCCGTCTTTTGGCAATGTGAGGGCCCG
GAAACCTGGCCCTGTCTTCTTGACGAGCATTCCTAGGGGTCTTTCCCCTCTCGCCAAAGGAATGCAAGGT
CTGTTGAATGTCGTGAAGGAAGCAGTTCCTCTGGAAGCTTCTTGAAGACAAACAACGTCTGTAGCGACCC
TTTGCAGGCAGCGGAACCCCCCACCTGGCGACAGGTGCCTCTGCGGCCAAAAGCCACGTGTATAAGATAC
ACCTGCAAAGGCGGCACAACCCCAGTGCCACGTTGTGAGTTGGATAGTTGTGGAAAGAGTCAAATGGCTC
TCCTCAAGCGTATTCAACAAGGGGCTGAAGGATGCCCAGAAGGTACCCCATTGTATGGGATCTGATCTGG
GGCCTCGGTGCACATGCTTTACATGTGTTTAGTCGAGGTTAAAAAAACGTCTAGGCCCCCCGAACCACGG
GGACGTGGTTTTCCTTTGAAAAACACGATGATAATATGGCCACAACCATGGTGAGCAAGGGCGAGGAGCT
GTTCACCGGGGTGGTGCCCATCCTGGTCGAGCTGGACGGCGACGTAAACGGCCACAAGTTCAGCGTGTCT
GGCGAGGGCGAGGGCGATGCCACCTACGGCAAGCTGACCCTGAAGTTCATCTGCACCACCGGCAAGCTGC
CCGTGCCCTGGCCCACCCTCGTGACCACCCTGACCTACGGCGTGCAGTGCTTCAGCCGCTACCCCGACCA
CATGAAGCAGCACGACTTCTTCAAGTCCGCCATGCCCGAAGGCTACGTCCAGGAGCGCACCATCTTCTTC
AAGGACGACGGCAACTACAAGACCCGCGCCGAGGTGAAGTTCGAGGGCGACACCCTGGTGAACCGCATCG
AGCTGAAGGGCATCGACTTCAAGGAGGACGGCAACATCCTGGGGCACAAGCTGGAGTACAACTACAACAG
CCACAACGTCTATATCATGGCCGACAAGCAGAAGAACGGCATCAAGGCGAACTTCAAGATCCGCCACAAC
ATCGAGGACGGCAGCGTGCAGCTCGCCGACCACTACCAGCAGAACACCCCCATCGGCGACGGCCCCGTGC
TGCTGCCCGACAACCACTACCTGAGCACCCAGTCCGCCCTGAGCAAAGACCCCAACGAGAAGCGCGATCA
CATGGTCCTGCTGGAGTTCGTGACCGCCGCCGGGATCACTCTCGGCATGGACGAGCTGTACAAGTAATGA
ATTAATTAAGAATTATCAAGCTTATCGATACCGTCGACCTGCAGCCAAGCTTATCGATAAAATAAAAGAT
TTTATTTAGTCTCCAGAAAAAGGGGGGAATGAAAGACCCCACCTGTAGGTTTGGCAAGCTAGCTTAAGTA
ACGCCATTTTGCAAGGCATGGAAAATACATAACTGAGAATAGAGAAGTTCAGATCAAGGTTAGGAACAGA
GAGACAGCAGAATATGGGCCAAACAGGATATCTGTGGTAAGCAGTTCCTGCCCCGGCTCAGGGCCAAGAA
CAGATGGTCCCCAGATGCGGTCCCGCCCTCAGCAGTTTCTAGAGAACCATCAGATGTTTCCAGGGTGCCC
CAAGGACCTGAAATGACCCTGTGCCTTATTTGAACTAACCAATCAGTTCGCTTCTCGCTTCTGTTCGCGC
GCTTCTGCTCCCCGAGCTCAATAAAAGAGCCCACAACCCCTCACTCGGCGCGCCAGTCCTCCGATAGACT
GCGTCGCCCGGGTACCCGTGTATCCAATAAACCCTCTTGCAGTTGCATCCGACTTGTGGTCTCGCTGTTC
CTTGGGAGGGTCTCCTCTGAGTGATTGACTACCCGTCAGCGGGGGTCTTTCATGGGTAACAGTTTCTTGA
AGTTGGAGAACAACATTCTGAGGGTAGGAGTCGAATATTAAGTAATCCTGACTCAATTAGCCACTGTTTT
GAATCCACATACTCCAATACTCCTGAAATAGTTCATTATGGACAGCGCAGAAAGAGCTGGGGAGAATTGT
GAAATTGTTATCCGCTCACAATTCCACACAACATACGAGCCGGAAGCATAAAGTGTAAAGCCTGGGGTGC
CTAATGAGTGAGCTAACTCACATTAATTGCGTTGCGCTCACTGCCCGCTTTCCAGTCGGGAAACCTGTCG
TGCCAGCTGCATTAATGAATCGGCCAACGCGCGGGGAGAGGCGGTTTGCGTATTGGGCGCTCTTCCGCTT
CCTCGCTCACTGACTCGCTGCGCTCGGTCGTTCGGCTGCGGCGAGCGGTATCAGCTCACTCAAAGGCGGT
AATACGGTTATCCACAGAATCAGGGGATAACGCAGGAAAGAACATGTGAGCAAAAGGCCAGCAAAAGGCC
AGGAACCGTAAAAAGGCCGCGTTGCTGGCGTTTTTCCATAGGCTCCGCCCCCCTGACGAGCATCACAAAA
ATCGACGCTCAAGTCAGAGGTGGCGAAACCCGACAGGACTATAAAGATACCAGGCGTTTCCCCCTGGAAG
CTCCCTCGTGCGCTCTCCTGTTCCGACCCTGCCGCTTACCGGATACCTGTCCGCCTTTCTCCCTTCGGGA
AGCGTGGCGCTTTCTCATAGCTCACGCTGTAGGTATCTCAGTTCGGTGTAGGTCGTTCGCTCCAAGCTGG
GCTGTGTGCACGAACCCCCCGTTCAGCCCGACCGCTGCGCCTTATCCGGTAACTATCGTCTTGAGTCCAA
CCCGGTAAGACACGACTTATCGCCACTGGCAGCAGCCACTGGTAACAGGATTAGCAGAGCGAGGTATGTA
GGCGGTGCTACAGAGTTCTTGAAGTGGTGGCCTAACTACGGCTACACTAGAAGAACAGTATTTGGTATCT
GCGCTCTGCTGAAGCCAGTTACCTTCGGAAAAAGAGTTGGTAGCTCTTGATCCGGCAAACAAACCACCGC
TGGTAGCGGTGGTTTTTTTGTTTGCAAGCAGCAGATTACGCGCAGAAAAAAAGGATCTCAAGAAGATCCT
TTGATCTTTTCTACGGGGTCTGACGCTCAGTGGAACGAAAACTCACGTTAAGGGATTTTGGTCATGAGAT
TATCAAAAAGGATCTTCACCTAGATCCTTTTAAATTAAAAATGAAGTTTTAAATCAATCTAAAGTATATA
TGAGTAAACTTGGTCTGACAGTTACCAATGCTTAATCAGTGAGGCACCTATCTCAGCGATCTGTCTATTT
CGTTCATCCATAGTTGCCTGACTCCCCGTCGTGTAGATAACTACGATACGGGAGGGCTTACCATCTGGCC
CCAGTGCTGCAATGATACCGCGAGACCCACGCTCACCGGCTCCAGATTTATCAGCAATAAACCAGCCAGC
CGGAAGGGCCGAGCGCAGAAGTGGTCCTGCAACTTTATCCGCCTCCATCCAGTCTATTAATTGTTGCCGG
GAAGCTAGAGTAAGTAGTTCGCCAGTTAATAGTTTGCGCAACGTTGTTGCCATTGCTACAGGCATCGTGG
TGTCACGCTCGTCGTTTGGTATGGCTTCATTCAGCTCCGGTTCCCAACGATCAAGGCGAGTTACATGATC
CCCCATGTTGTGCAAAAAAGCGGTTAGCTCCTTCGGTCCTCCGATCGTTGTCAGAAGTAAGTTGGCCGCA
GTGTTATCACTCATGGTTATGGCAGCACTGCATAATTCTCTTACTGTCATGCCATCCGTAAGATGCTTTT
CTGTGACTGGTGAGTACTCAACCAAGTCATTCTGAGAATAGTGTATGCGGCGACCGAGTTGCTCTTGCCC
GGCGTCAATACGGGATAATACCGCGCCACATAGCAGAACTTTAAAAGTGCTCATCATTGGAAAACGTTCT
TCGGGGCGAAAACTCTCAAGGATCTTACCGCTGTTGAGATCCAGTTCGATGTAACCCACTCGTGCACCCA
ACTGATCTTCAGCATCTTTTACTTTCACCAGCGTTTCTGGGTGAGCAAAAACAGGAAGGCAAAATGCCGC
AAAAAAGGGAATAAGGGCGACACGGAAATGTTGAATACTCAT
