>Addgene plasmid #184779 | FLT3-ITD-MSCV-IRES-GFP | depositor partial sequence | sequence record 358857 | Forward sequence starting upstream of insert from pMSCV primer (CCCTTGAACCTCCTCGTTCGACC)
CTCCTTCTCTAGGCGCCGGAATTAGATCTCTCGAGGTTATCAACAAGTTTGTACAAAAAAGCAGGCTTTA
AAGGAACCAATTCAGTCGACTGGATCCATGCCGGCGTTGGCGCGCGACGGCGGCCAGCTGCCGCTGCTCG
TTGTTTTTTCTGCAATGATATTTGGGACTATTACAAATCAAGATCTGCCTGTGATCAAGTGTGTTTTAAT
CAATCATAAGAACAATGATTCATCAGTGGGGAAGTCATCATCATATCCCATGGTATCAGAATCCCCGGAA
GACCTCGGGTGTGCGTTGAGACCCCAGAGCTCAGGGACAGTGTACGAAGCTGCCGCTGTGGAAGTGGATG
TATCTGCTTCCATCACACTGCAAGTGCTGGTCGATGCCCCAGGGAACATTTCCTGTCTCTGGGTCTTTAA
GCACAGCTCCCTGAATTGCCAGCCACATTTTGATTTACAAAACAGAGGAGTTGTTTCCATGGTCATTTTG
AAAATGACAGAAACCCAAGCTGGAGAATACCTACTTTTTATTCAGAGTGAAGCTACCAATTACACAATAT
TGTTTACAGTGAGTATAAGAAATACCCTGCTTTACACATTAAGAAGACCTTACTTTAGAAAAATGGAAAA
CCAGGACGCCCTGGTCTGCATATCTGAGAGCGTTCCAGAGCCGATCGTGGAATGGGTGCTTTGCGATTCA
CAGGGGGAAAGCTGTAAAGAAGAAAGTCCAGCTGTTGTTAAAAAGGAGGAAAAAGTGCTTCATGAATTAT
TTGGGATGGACATAAGGTGCTGTGCCAGAAATGAACTGGGCAGGGAATGCACCAGGCTGTTCACAATAGA
TCTAAATCAAACTCCTCAGACCACATTGCCACAATTATTTCTTAAAGTA
