>Addgene plasmid #184779 | FLT3-ITD-MSCV-IRES-GFP | depositor partial sequence | sequence record 358858 | Reverse sequence starting downstream of insert from pCDH primer in IRES (GCATTCCTTTGGCGAGAG)
GGGCCAGGTTTCCGGGCCCTCACATTGCCAAAAGACGGCAATATGGTGGAAAATAACATATAGACAAACG
CACACCGGCCTTATTCCAAGCGGCTTCGGCCAGTAACGTTAGGGGGGGGGGGCGGAATTCGTTATCAACC
ACTTTGTACAAGAAAGCTGGGTCTAGATATCTCGAGTGCGGCCGCTCTAGATCTACGAATCTTCGACCTG
AGCCTGCGGAGAGAGTAGCCCCAAATCCATCTCTCTGCTGAAAGGTCGCCTGTTTTGGTAGGTGTGAGGA
CATTCCGAAACACGGCCATCCACATTCTGATACATCGCTTCTTCTGCATCTGCCAGCTGACATCCTAAAA
ACGAAGTCAAATTAGGGAAGGATGGCCGTTTCCTTGAGTCAAAAGCCCAGCAGGATTGCATTATAATGTA
TATTTCTTCTGTAGCATAAAATGGCTGATCCATTTTAAATCCATTTTGAATCAGTTTGTAGAAGTTAGCA
TCAACCGGAATGCCAGGGTAAGGATTCACACCAAGTGAGAAGATTTCCCACAGTAATATTCCATATGACC
AGACATCACTCTTAATGGTGTAGATGCCTTCAAACAGGCTTTCGGGGGCCATCCATTTTACAGGCAGACG
GGCATTGCCCCTGACAACATAGTTGGAATCACTCATGATATCTCGAG
